Addgene plasmid #124437: pJET1.2_Nkx3-2_Sense
Purpose: Plasmid for sense in situ probe in vitro transcription
Depositing lab: Yingguang Frank Chan. Depositing organization: Max Planck Institute for Developmental Biology. Publication: An integrative genomic analysis of the Longshanks selection experiment for longer limbs in mice. Castro JP, Yancoskie MN, Marchini M, Belohlavy S, Hiramatsu L, Kucka M, Beluch WH, Naumann R, Skuplik I, Cobb J, Barton NH, Rolian C, Chan YF. Elife. 2019 Jun 6;8:e42014. doi: 10.7554/eLife.42014. PubMed 31169497.
Backbone
  Vector backbone: pJET1.2/blunt
  Backbone manufacturer: Thermo Scientific (CloneJET PCR Cloning Kit)
  Backbone size w/o insert (bp): 2974
  Total vector size (bp): 3553
  Vector type: In situ probe
Growth in bacteria
  Bacterial resistance: Ampicillin, 100 μg/mL
  Growth temperature: 37°C
  Growth strain: DH5alpha
  Copy number: High Copy
Gene/Insert
  Gene/Insert name: NK3 homeobox 2 (alt name: Nkx3-2)
  Species: M. musculus (mouse)
  Insert size (bp): 579
  Entrez Gene: Nkx3-2 (a.k.a. Bapx1, NKX3.2, Nkx-3.2)
  Promoter: T7
  Cloning method: Restriction Enzyme; 5′ cloning site EcoRV (destroyed during cloning); 3′ cloning site EcoRV (destroyed during cloning)
  Sequencing primers: 5′ CGACTCACTATAGGGAGAGCGGC; 3′ AAGAACATCGATTTTCCATGGCAG
Terms and licenses: Academic/Nonprofit Terms; Industry Terms: Not Available to Industry
How to cite: pJET1.2_Nkx3-2_Sense was a gift from Yingguang Frank Chan (Addgene plasmid # 124437 ; http://n2t.net/addgene:124437 ; RRID:Addgene_124437)
