[The description below was written by a language model from this plasmid's Addgene catalogue record and pLannotate feature annotations shown in this document.]
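Description:
pJET1.2_Nkx3-2_Sense is a small bacterial cloning plasmid (about 3.55 kb) that serves as a template for in vitro transcription of a sense RNA probe for in situ hybridisation. It is built on the commercial pJET1.2/blunt positive-selection vector, replicates in E. coli from a high-copy ColE1/pUC-type origin, and is selected with ampicillin through the β-lactamase gene and its native promoter.

The insert is a 579 bp fragment of mouse Nkx3-2 (also called Bapx1), a homeobox transcriptional repressor involved in chondrocyte maturation and skeletal, middle-ear and stomach patterning. It was blunt-ligated into the EcoRV site, which was destroyed in the process. In pJET1.2 this site lies within the eco47IR gene, which encodes a restriction endonuclease that is lethal to the host and is driven by a lac UV5 promoter. Insertion splits the gene, so only recombinant clones survive. The feature table reflects this, showing two eco47IR fragments flanking the Nkx3-2 segment, along with the lac UV5 promoter, a CAP binding site and a remnant of lacI.

A T7 promoter sits immediately upstream of the insert across the circular junction of the sequence and points in the same direction as the annotated Nkx3-2 coding fragment. T7 RNA polymerase should therefore produce a transcript with the same sense as the mRNA. Such a probe cannot hybridise to the endogenous Nkx3-2 message and is typically used as a negative control alongside an antisense probe. The record does not describe a matching antisense construct, and it does not specify how the template is linearised or labelled.
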