Features (pLannotate 1.2.2; 10 found; start..end, strand, type, name):
     37..627     +  CDS            Nkx3-2 (fragment): NKX32_MOUSE - Also known as Bapx1, Nkx-3.2, Nkx3b. Experimental evidence at protein level: Swiss-Prot protein existence level 1. Transcriptional repressor that acts as a negative regulator of chondrocyte maturation. PLays a role in distal stomach development; required for proper antral-pyloric morphogenesis and development of antral-type epithelium. In concert with GSC, defines the structural components of the middle ear; required for tympanic ring and gonium development and in the regulation of the width of the malleus. From Mus musculus (Mouse).
    629..1009    -  CDS            eco47IR (fragment): T2E7_ECOLX - Protein predicted: Swiss-Prot protein existence level 4. Recognizes the double-stranded sequence GGWCC and cleaves after G-1. From Escherichia coli.
   1062..1092    -  promoter       lac UV5 promoter: E. coli lac promoter with an "up" mutation
   1107..1128    -  protein_bind   CAP binding site: CAP binding activates transcription in the presence of cAMP. E. coli catabolite activator protein
   1153..1236    -  CDS            lacI (fragment): lac repressor; lacI; The lac repressor binds to the lac operator to inhibit transcription in E. coli. This inhibition can be relieved by adding lactose or isopropyl-β-D-thiogalactopyranoside (IPTG).
   1419..2007    -  rep_origin     ori: high-copy-number ColE1/pMB1/pBR322/pUC origin of replication
   2178..3038    -  CDS            AmpR: β-lactamase; bla; confers resistance to ampicillin, carbenicillin, and related antibiotics
   3039..3143    -  promoter       AmpR promoter: bla
   3249..3533    -  CDS            eco47IR (fragment): T2E7_ECOLX - Protein predicted: Swiss-Prot protein existence level 4. Recognizes the double-stranded sequence GGWCC and cleaves after G-1. From Escherichia coli.
   3535..3553    +  promoter       T7 promoter: promoter for bacteriophage T7 RNA polymerase
>Addgene plasmid #124437 | pJET1.2_Nkx3-2_Sense | addgene full sequence | sequence record 243532 | Addgene NGS Result
GAGAGCGGCCGCCAGATCTTCCGGATGGCTCGAGTTTTTCAGCAAGATGCGATCCTCAACAAGAAAGAGG
AGCGCGGCGGGTTGGCTACGCCGGAGGGGCGCCCGGCACCAGGGGGCACAGAGGTGGCGGTGACCGCGGC
GCCCGCCGTCTGCTGCTGGCGGATCTTCGGGGAGACCGAGGCCGGTGCGCTGGGGGGCGCCGAGGACTCT
CTTCTGGCATCTCCCGCCCGAACCAGAACAGCCGTGGGGCAGAGCGCAGAGAGTCCGGGAGGTTGGGACT
CAGACTCAGCCCTGAGCGAAGAGAACGAGGGCAGGAGGCGCTGCGCCGATGTCCCGGGAGCCAGTGGAAC
CGGCCGCGCCAGGGTGACCCTGGGCCTGGACCAGCCAGGCTGCGAGCTGCACGCCGCCAAGGACCTGGAG
GAGGAAGCCCCGGTCCGCAGCGACAGCGAGATGTCAGCCAGCGTTTCAGGCGACCACAGCCCGAGAGGCG
AGGATGACAGCGTTAGCCCTGGAGGTGCACGCGTGCCTGGGTTGCGCGGCGCCGCGGGCAGCGGGGCTAG
CGGCGGGCAGGCGGGCGGCGTGGAGGAGGAGGAAGAGCCCGCAGCCCCTAAACCGCGAAAGAAGCGCATC
TTTCTAGAAGATCTCCTACAATATTCTCAGCTGCCATGGAAAATCGATGTTCTTCTTTTATTCTCTCAAG
ATTTTCAGGCTGTATATTAAAACTTATATTAAGAACTATGCTAACCACCTCATCAGGAACCGTTGTAGGT
GGCGTGGGTTTTCTTGGCAATCGACTCTCATGAAAACTACGAGCTAAATATTCAATATGTTCCTCTTGAC
CAACTTTATTCTGCATTTTTTTTGAACGAGGTTTAGAGCAAGCTTCAGGAAACTGAGACAGGAATTTTAT
TAAAAATTTAAATTTTGAAGAAAGTTCAGGGTTAATAGCATCCATTTTTTGCTTTGCAAGTTCCTCAGCA
TTCTTAACAAAAGACGTCTCTTTTGACATGTTTAAAGTTTAAACCTCCTGTGTGAAATTATTATCCGCTC
ATAATTCCACACATTATACGAGCCGGAAGCATAAAGTGTAAAGCCTGGGGTGCCTAATGAGTGAGCTAAC
TCACATTAATTGCGTTGCGCTCACTGCCAATTGCTTTCCAGTCGGGAAACCTGTCGTGCCAGCTGCATTA
ATGAATCGGCCAACGCGCGGGGAGAGGCGGTTTGCGTATTGGGCGCTCTTCCGCTTCCTCGCTCACTGAC
TCGCTGCGCTCGGTCGTTCGGCTGCGGCGAGCGGTATCAGCTCACTCAAAGGCGGTAATACGGTTATCCA
CAGAATCAGGGGATAACGCAGGAAAGAACATGTGAGCAAAAGGCCAGCAAAAGGCCAGGAACCGTAAAAA
GGCCGCGTTGCTGGCGTTTTTCCATAGGCTCCGCCCCCCTGACGAGCATCACAAAAATCGACGCTCAAGT
CAGAGGTGGCGAAACCCGACAGGACTATAAAGATACCAGGCGTTTCCCCCTGGAAGCTCCCTCGTGCGCT
CTCCTGTTCCGACCCTGCCGCTTACCGGATACCTGTCCGCCTTTCTCCCTTCGGGAAGCGTGGCGCTTTC
TCATAGCTCACGCTGTAGGTATCTCAGTTCGGTGTAGGTCGTTCGCTCCAAGCTGGGCTGTGTGCACGAA
CCCCCCGTTCAGCCCGACCGCTGCGCCTTATCCGGTAACTATCGTCTTGAGTCCAACCCGGTAAGACACG
ACTTATCGCCACTGGCAGCAGCCACTGGTAACAGGATTAGCAGAGCGAGGTATGTAGGCGGTGCTACAGA
GTTCTTGAAGTGGTGGCCTAACTACGGCTACACTAGAAGAACAGTATTTGGTATCTGCGCTCTGCTGAAG
CCAGTTACCTTCGGAAAAAGAGTTGGTAGCTCTTGATCCGGCAAACAAACCACCGCTGGTAGCGGTGGTT
TTTTTGTTTGCAAGCAGCAGATTACGCGCAGAAAAAAAGGATCTCAAGAAGATCCTTTGATCTTTTCTAC
GGGGTCTGACGCTCAGTGGAACGAAAACTCACGTTAAGGGATTTTGGTCATGAGATTATCAAAAAGGATC
TTCACCTAGATCCTTTTAAATTAAAAATGAAGTTTTAAATCAATCTAAAGTATATATGAGTAAACTTGGT
CTGACAGTTACCAATGCTTAATCAGTGAGGCACCTATCTCAGCGATCTGTCTATTTCGTTCATCCATAGT
TGCCTGACTCCCCGTCGTGTAGATAACTACGATACGGGAGGGCTTACCATCTGGCCCCAGTGCTGCAATG
ATACCGCGAGACCCACGCTCACCGGCTCCAGATTTATCAGCAATAAACCAGCCAGCCGGAAGGGCCGAGC
GCAGAAGTGGTCCTGCAACTTTATCCGCCTCCATCCAGTCTATTAATTGTTGCCGGGAAGCTAGAGTAAG
TAGTTCGCCAGTTAATAGTTTGCGCAACGTTGTTGCCATTGCTACAGGCATCGTGGTGTCACGCTCGTCG
TTTGGTATGGCTTCATTCAGCTCCGGTTCCCAACGATCAAGGCGAGTTACATGATCCCCCATGTTGTGCA
AAAAAGCGGTTAGCTCCTTCGGTCCTCCGATCGTTGTCAGAAGTAAGTTGGCCGCAGTGTTATCACTCAT
GGTTATGGCAGCACTGCATAATTCTCTTACTGTCATGCCATCCGTAAGATGCTTTTCTGTGACTGGTGAG
TACTCAACCAAGTCATTCTGAGAATAGTGTATGCGGCGACCGAGTTGCTCTTGCCCGGCGTCAATACGGG
ATAATACCGCGCCACATAGCAGAACTTTAAAAGTGCTCATCATTGGAAAACGTTCTTCGGGGCGAAAACT
CTCAAGGATCTTACCGCTGTTGAGATCCAGTTCGATGTAACCCACTCGTGCACCCAACTGATCTTCAGCA
TCTTTTACTTTCACCAGCGTTTCTGGGTGAGCAAAAACAGGAAGGCAAAATGCCGCAAAAAAGGGAATAA
GGGCGACACGGAAATGTTGAATACTCATACTCTTCCTTTTTCAATATTATTGAAGCATTTATCAGGGTTA
TTGTCTCATGAGCGGATACATATTTGAATGTATTTAGAAAAATAAACAAATAGGGGTTCCGCGCACATTT
CCCCGAAAAGTGCCACCTGACGTCTAAGAAACCATTATTATCATGACATTAACCTATAAAAATAGGCGTA
TCACGAGGCCGCCCCTGCAGCCGAATTATATTATTTTTGCCAAATAATTTTTAACAAAAGCTCTGAAGTC
TTCTTCATTTAAATTCTTAGATGATACTTCATCTGGAAAATTGTCCCAATTAGTAGCATCACGCTGTGAG
TAAGTTCTAAACCATTTTTTTATTGTTGTATTATCTCTAATCTTACTACTCGATGAGTTTTCGGTATTAT
CTCTATTTTTAACTTGGAGCAGGTTCCATTCATTGTTTTTTTCATCATAGTGAATAAAATCAACTGCTTT
AACACTTGTGCCTGAACACCATATCCATCCGGCGTAATACGACTCACTATAGG
